Addgene plasmid #114246: pMXLP_cFq
Purpose: POC12388, MetClo assembly vector with p15A replication origin and ampicillin resistance for BsaI-based MetClo, adaptor sequence type c-q
Depositing lab: Christopher A. O'Callaghan. Depositing organization: University of Oxford. Publication: MetClo: methylase-assisted hierarchical DNA assembly using a single type IIS restriction enzyme. Lin D, O'Callaghan CA. Nucleic Acids Res. 2018 Jul 9. pii: 5050631. doi: 10.1093/nar/gky596. PubMed 29986052.
Backbone
  Vector backbone: pMXLP
  Vector type: Synthetic Biology
Growth in bacteria
  Bacterial resistance: Ampicillin, 100 μg/mL
  Growth temperature: 37°C
  Growth strain: DH5alpha
  Copy number: Low Copy
Gene/Insert
  Gene/Insert name: LacZalpha
  Species: Synthetic
  Cloning method: Restriction Enzyme; 5′ cloning site unknown (unknown if destroyed)
Terms and licenses: Academic/Nonprofit Terms; Industry Terms: Not Available to Industry
How to cite: pMXLP_cFq was a gift from Christopher A. O'Callaghan (Addgene plasmid # 114246 ; http://n2t.net/addgene:114246 ; RRID:Addgene_114246)
