[The description below was written by a language model from this plasmid's Addgene catalogue record and pLannotate feature annotations shown in this document.]
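Description:
pMXLP_cFq is a small (about 2.5 kb) synthetic-biology assembly vector built on the pMXLP backbone for MetClo, a methylase-assisted hierarchical DNA assembly method that uses a single type IIS restriction enzyme throughout. This version is intended for BsaI-based MetClo and carries the "c-q" adaptor sequence type, which identifies the pair of flanking adaptor sequences that set how an assembled fragment can be joined in later assembly rounds. The adaptor sequences and BsaI sites themselves are not annotated in the feature table, and the record does not give their positions or the cloning sites used. The plasmid is propagated in E. coli from a p15A origin, listed as low copy in the catalogue, and is selected with ampicillin through a β-lactamase (AmpR) gene driven by its own promoter. The p15A origin is compatible with ColE1-type plasmids.

The insert is a LacZα cassette. It consists of the CAP binding site, lac promoter and lac operator, followed by a pUC18/19-type multiple cloning site region and a lacZα coding fragment. In Golden Gate-style assembly vectors a cassette like this usually serves as a replaceable screening marker. Successful assembly displaces it, so recombinant colonies are white rather than blue in a suitable α-complementing host, though the record does not describe this role explicitly. The remaining annotations are a short lacI fragment, pBR322 bom fragments and a small RSF origin fragment. All are partial matches and most likely represent backbone remnants or sequence similarity rather than functional elements. The construct is used as a recipient vector for building multi-part DNA assemblies within the MetClo system.
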