Features (pLannotate 1.2.2; 12 found; start..end, strand, type, name):
     55..98      +  CDS            lacI (fragment): lac repressor; lacI; The lac repressor binds to the lac operator to inhibit transcription in E. coli. This inhibition can be relieved by adding lactose or isopropyl-β-D-thiogalactopyranoside (IPTG).
    111..132     +  protein_bind   CAP binding site: CAP binding activates transcription in the presence of cAMP. E. coli catabolite activator protein
    147..177     +  promoter       lac promoter: promoter for the E. coli lac operon
    185..201     +  protein_bind   lac operator: The lac repressor binds to the lac operator to inhibit transcription in E. coli. This inhibition can be relieved by adding lactose or isopropyl-β-D-thiogalactopyranoside (IPTG). lac repressor encoded by lacI
    238..294     -  misc_feature   MCS: pUC18/19 multiple cloning site
    291..448     +  CDS            lacZα (fragment): LacZα fragment of β-galactosidase; lacZ fragment
    454..553     -  misc_feature   bom (fragment): basis of mobility region from pBR322
    703..807     +  promoter       AmpR promoter: bla
    808..1668    +  CDS            AmpR: β-lactamase; bla; confers resistance to ampicillin, carbenicillin, and related antibiotics
   1694..2239    +  rep_origin     p15A ori: Plasmids containing the medium-copy-number p15A origin of replication can be propagated in E. coli cells that contain a second plasmid with the ColE1 origin.
   2327..2382    +  rep_origin     RSF ori (fragment): Plasmids containing the RSF 1030 origin of replication can be propagated in E. coli cells that contain additional plasmids with compatible origins.
   2481..2502    -  misc_feature   bom (fragment): basis of mobility region from pBR322
>Addgene plasmid #114246 | pMXLP_cFq | addgene full sequence | sequence record 225073 | Addgene NGS Result
CACTCTGTGACTTGGTCTCAACAGGGAGTGAGACCGGCCTAGCAGGTGTGAGTTTGCAGCTGGCACGACA
GGTTTCCCGACTGGAAAGCGGGCAGTGAGCGCAACGCAATTAATGTGAGTTAGCTCACTCATTAGGCACC
CCAGGCTTTACACTTTATGCTTCCGGCTCGTATGTTGTGTGGAATTGTGAGCGGATAACAATTTCACACA
GGAAACAGCTATGACCATGATTACGCCAAGCTTGCATGCCTGCAGGTCGACTCTAGAGGATCCCCGGGTA
CCGAGCTCGAATTCACTGGCCGTCGTTTTACAACGTCGTGACTGGGAAAACCCTGGCGTTACCCAACTTA
ATCGCCTTGCAGCACATCCCCCTTTCGCCAGCTGGCGTAATAGCGAAGAGGCCCGCACCGATCGCCCTTC
CCAACAGTTGCGCAGCCTGAATGGCGAATGGCGCCTGATGCGGTATTTTCTCCTTACGCATCTGTGCGGT
ATTTCACACCGCATATGGTGCACTCTCAGTACAATCTGCTCTGATGCCGCATAGTTAAGCCAGCCCCGAC
ACCCGCCAACACCCGCTGACGCGCCCTGACGGGCTTGTCTGCTCCCGGCATCCGCTTACAGACAAGCTGT
GACAAGTACCACCTGGAACGCCAAAGGTCTCACGCTTGAGACCAAGTCACGAAGTGTGCGGCCGCCTTCG
TGCGCGGAACCCCTATTTGTTTATTTTTCTAAATACATTCAAATATGTATCCGCTCATGAGACAATAACC
TTGATAAATGCTTCAATAATATTGAAAAAGGAAGAGTATGAGTATTCAACATTTCCGTGTCGCCCTTATT
CCCTTTTTTGCGGCATTTTGCCTTCCTGTTTTTGCTCACCCAGAAACGCTGGTGAAAGTAAAAGATGCTG
AAGATCAGTTGGGTGCACGAGTGGGTTACATCGAACTGGATCTCAACAGCGGTAAGATCCTTGAGAGTTT
TCGCCCCGAAGAACGTTTTCCAATGATGAGCACTTTTAAAGTTCTGCTATGTGGCGCGGTATTATCCCGT
ATTGACGCCGGGCAAGAGCAACTCGGTCGCCGCATACACTATTCTCAGAATGACTTGGTTGAGTACTCAC
CAGTCACAGAAAAGCATCTTACGGATGGCATGACAGTAAGAGAATTATGCAGTGCTGCCATAACCATGAG
TGATAACACTGCGGCCAACTTACTTCTGACAACGATCGGAGGACCGAAGGAGCTAACCGCTTTTTTGCAC
AACATGGGGGATCATGTAACTCGCCTTGATCGTTGGGAACCGGAGCTGAATGAAGCCATACCAAACGACG
AGCGTGACACCACGATGCCTGTAGCAATGGCAACAACGTTGCGCAAACTATTAACTGGCGAACTACTTAC
TCTAGCTTCCCGGCAACAATTAATAGACTGGATGGAGGCGGATAAAGTTGCAGGACCACTTCTGCGCTCG
GCCCTTCCGGCTGGCTGGTTTATTGCTGATAAATCTGGAGCCGGTGAGCGTGGTTCTCGCGGTATCATTG
CAGCACTGGGGCCAGATGGTAAGCCCTCCCGTATCGTAGTTATCTACACGACGGGGAGTCAGGCAACTAT
GGATGAACGAAATAGACAGATCGCTGAGATAGGTGCCTCACTGATTAAGCATTGGTAAGAGCCTGTTTAA
TAAGATGATCTTCTTGAGATCGTTTTGGTCTGCGCGTAATCTCTTGCTCTGAAAACGAAAAAACCGCCTT
GCAGGGCGGTTTTTCGAAGGTTCTCTGAGCTACCAACTCTTTGAACCGAGGTAACTGGCTTGGAGGAGCG
CAGTCACCAAAACTTGTCCTTTCAGTTTAGCCTTAACCGGCGCATGACTTCAAGACTAACTCCTCTAAAT
CAATTACCAGTGGCTGCTGCCAGTGGTGCTTTTGCATGTCTTTCCGGGTTGGACTCAAGACGATAGTTAC
CGGATAAGGCGCAGCGGTCGGACTGAACGGGGGGTTCGTGCATACAGTCCAGCTTGGAGCGAACTGCCTA
CCCGGAACTGAGTGTCAGGCGTGGAATGAGACAAACGCGGCCATAACAGCGGAATGACACCGGTAAACCG
AAAGGCAGGAACAGGAGAGCGCACGAGGGAGCCGCCAGGGGGAAACGCCTGGTATCTTTATAGTCCTGTC
GGGTTTCGCCACCACTGATTTGAGCGTCAGATTTCGTGATGCTTGTCAGGGGGGCGGAGCCTATGGAAAA
ACGGCTTTGCCGCGGCCCTCTCACTTCCCTGTTAAGTATCTTCCTGGCATCTTCCAGGAAATCTCCGCCC
CGTTCGTAAGCCATTTCCGCTCGCCGCAGTCGAACGACCGAGCGTAGCGAGTCAGTGAGCGAGGAAGCGG
AATATATCCTGTATCACATATTCTGCTGACGCACCGGTGCAGCCTTTTTTCTCCTGCCACATGAAGCACT
TCACTGACACCCTCATCAGTGCCAACATAGTAAGCCAGTATACACTCCGCTAGCGCGCAAGCGGCCGCA
